Addgene plasmid #65420: FcD265A-FLAG
Purpose: Mammalian expression plasmid for murine Fc-FLAG, used for monomeric Fc-IL2 production
Depositing lab: Dane Wittrup. Depositing organization: Massachusetts Institute of Technology. Publication: Synergistic Innate and Adaptive Immune Response to Combination Immunotherapy with Anti-Tumor Antigen Antibodies and Extended Serum Half-Life IL-2. Zhu EF, Gai SA, Opel CF, Kwan BH, Surana R, Mihm MC, Kauke MJ, Moynihan KD, Angelini A, Williams RT, Stephan MT, Kim JS, Yaffe MB, Irvine DJ, Weiner LM, Dranoff G, Wittrup KD. Cancer Cell. 2015 Apr 13;27(4):489-501. doi: 10.1016/j.ccell.2015.03.004. PubMed 25873172.
Backbone
  Vector backbone: gWIZ
  Backbone manufacturer: Genlantis
  Backbone size w/o insert (bp): 5000
  Total vector size (bp): 6000
  Vector type: Mammalian Expression
Growth in bacteria
  Bacterial resistance: Kanamycin, 50 μg/mL
  Growth temperature: 37°C
  Growth strain: XL1 Blue
  Copy number: High Copy
Gene/Insert
  Gene/Insert name: FcD265A-FLAG
  Species: M. musculus (mouse)
  Insert size (bp): 810
  Mutation: D265A
  Promoter: Modified CMV Promoter
  Tag / fusion protein: FLAG (C terminal on insert)
  Cloning method: Restriction Enzyme; 5′ cloning site PstI (not destroyed); 3′ cloning site SalI (not destroyed)
  Sequencing primers: 5′ GCCACCAGACATAATAGCTGAC; 3′ GCTCTGATCTTTTATTAGCCAG
Terms and licenses: Academic/Nonprofit Terms; Industry Terms: Not Available to Industry
How to cite: FcD265A-FLAG was a gift from Dane Wittrup (Addgene plasmid # 65420 ; http://n2t.net/addgene:65420 ; RRID:Addgene_65420)
