[The description below was written by a language model from this plasmid's Addgene catalogue record.]
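Description:
FcD265A-FLAG is a mammalian expression plasmid built on the commercial gWIZ backbone, a high-copy vector propagated in E. coli under kanamycin selection. The backbone is listed at about 5 kb and the complete plasmid at about 6 kb. The record gives only catalogue fields and no feature table, so the origin of replication, polyadenylation signal and any leader or secretion sequence are not specified here.

The payload is an insert of roughly 810 bp encoding a mouse immunoglobulin Fc region carrying the D265A substitution, with a FLAG epitope tag fused to its C terminus. It was cloned by restriction digestion between PstI and SalI sites, both of which remain intact, and is transcribed from the modified CMV promoter of the backbone, which provides strong constitutive expression in transfected mammalian cells. D265A is a well-known Fc mutation generally used to reduce binding to Fc gamma receptors and so blunt effector functions, although the record itself does not state the rationale. The FLAG tag offers a handle for detection and affinity purification.

According to the stated purpose, this plasmid supplies a murine Fc-FLAG chain for producing monomeric Fc-IL2. The record does not detail the scheme, but an Fc chain without cytokine would plausibly be co-expressed with a separate Fc-IL2 chain so that heterodimers carrying a single IL-2 can form and be isolated using the tag. The associated work concerns extended serum half-life IL-2 combined with anti-tumor antigen antibodies in cancer immunotherapy.
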