>Addgene plasmid #65420 | FcD265A-FLAG | depositor partial sequence | sequence record 110668 | Coding Region
ATGAGGGTCCCCGCTCAGCTCCTGGGGCTCCTGCTGCTCTGGCTCCCAGGTGCACGATGTGAGCCCAGAG
TGCCCATAACACAGAACCCCTGTCCTCCACTCAAAGAGTGTCCCCCATGCGCAGCTCCAGACCTCTTGGG
TGGACCATCCGTCTTCATCTTCCCTCCAAAGATCAAGGATGTACTCATGATCTCCCTGAGCCCCATGGTC
ACATGTGTGGTGGTGGCCGTGAGCGAGGATGACCCAGACGTCCAGATCAGCTGGTTTGTGAACAACGTGG
AAGTACACACAGCTCAGACACAAACCCATAGAGAGGATTACAACAGTACTCTCCGGGTGGTCAGTGCCCT
CCCCATCCAGCACCAGGACTGGATGAGTGGCAAGGAGTTCAAATGCAAGGTCAACAACAGAGCCCTCCCA
TCCCCCATCGAGAAAACCATCTCAAAACCCAGAGGGCCAGTAAGAGCTCCACAGGTATATGTCTTGCCTC
CACCAGCAGAAGAGATGACTAAGAAAGAGTTCAGTCTGACCTGCATGATCACAGGCTTCTTACCTGCCGA
AATTGCTGTGGACTGGACCAGCAATGGGCGTACAGAGCAAAACTACAAGAACACCGCAACAGTCCTGGAC
TCTGATGGTTCTTACTTCATGTACAGCAAGCTCAGAGTACAAAAGAGCACTTGGGAAAGAGGAAGTCTTT
TCGCCTGCTCAGTGGTCCACGAGGGTCTGCACAATCACCTTACGACTAAGACCATCTCCCGGTCTCTGGG
TAAAGGTGGCGGATCTGACTACAAGGACGACGATGACAAGTGATAA
