>Addgene plasmid #65420 | FcD265A-FLAG | addgene partial sequence | sequence record 112976 | CMV-F 5'-CGCAAATGGGCGGTAGGCGTG-3'
ACCGTCAGATCGCCTGGAGACGCCATCCACGCTGTTTTGACCTCCATAGAAGACACCGGGACCGATCCAG
CCTCCGCGGCCGGGAACGGTGCATTGGAACGCGGATTCCCCGTGCCAAGAGTGACGTAAGTACCGCCTAT
AGACTCTATAGGCACACCCCTTTGGCTCTTATGCATGCTATACTGTTTTTGGCTTGGGGCCTATACACCC
CCGCTTCCTTATGCTATAGGTGATGGTATAGCTTAGCCTATAGGTGTGGGTTATTGACCATTATTGACCA
CTCCCCTATTGGTGACGATACTTTCCATTACTAATCCATAACATGGCTCTTTGCCACAACTATCTCTATT
GGCTATATGCCAATACTCTGTCCTTCAGAGACTGACACGGACTCTGTATTTTTACAGGATGGGGTCCCAT
TTATTATTTACAAATTCACATATACAACAACGCCGTCCCCCGTGCCCGCAGTTTTTATTAAACATAGCGT
GGGATCTCCACGCGAATCTCGGGTACGTGTTCCGGACATGGGCTCTTCTCCGGTAGCGGCGGAGCTTCCA
CATCCGAGCCCTGGTCCCATGCCTCCAGCGGCTCATGGTCGCTCGGCAGCTCCTTGCTCCTAACAGTGGA
GGCCAGACTTAGGCACAGCACAATGCCCACCACCACCAGTGTGCCGCACAAGGCCGTGGCGGTAGGGTAT
GTGTCTGAAAATGAGCGTGGAGATTGGGCTCGCACGGCTGACGCAGATGGAAGACTTAAGGCAGCGGCAG
AAGAAGATGCAGGCAGCTGAGTTGTTGTATTCTGATAAGAGTCAGA
