>Addgene plasmid #65420 | FcD265A-FLAG | addgene partial sequence | sequence record 115308 | pMRB101-F 5'-aagatgcaggcagctgagtt-3'
ACGGTGGAGGGCAGTGTAGTCTGAGCAGTACTCGTTGCTGCCGCGCGCGCCACCAGACATAATAGCTGAC
AGACTAACAGACTGTTCCTTTCCATGGGTCTTTTCTGCAGATGAGGGTCCCCGCTCAGCTCCTGGGGCTC
CTGCTGCTCTGGCTCCCAGGTGCACGATGTGAGCCCAGAGTGCCCATAACACAGAACCCCTGTCCTCCAC
TCAAAGAGTGTCCCCCATGCGCAGCTCCAGACCTCTTGGGTGGACCATCCGTCTTCATCTTCCCTCCAAA
GATCAAGGATGTACTCATGATCTCCCTGAGCCCCATGGTCACATGTGTGGTGGTGGCCGTGAGCGAGGAT
GACCCAGACGTCCAGATCAGCTGGTTTGTGAACAACGTGGAAGTACACACAGCTCAGACACAAACCCATA
GAGAGGATTACAACAGTACTCTCCGGGTGGTCAGTGCCCTCCCCATCCAGCACCAGGACTGGATGAGTGG
CAAGGAGTTCAAATGCAAGGTCAACAACAGAGCCCTCCCATCCCCCATCGAGAAAACCATCTCAAAACCC
AGAGGGCCAGTAAGAGCTCCACAGGTATATGTCTTGCCTCCACCAGCAGAAGAGATGACTAAGAAAGAGT
TCAGTCTGACCTGCATGATCACAGGCTTCTTACCTGCCGAAATTGCTGTGGACTGGACCAGCAATGGGCG
TACAGAGCAAAACTACAAGAACACCGCAACAGTCCTGGACTCTGATGGTTCTTACTTCATGTACAGCAAG
CTCAGAGTACAAAAGAGCACTTGG
