>Addgene plasmid #65420 | FcD265A-FLAG | addgene partial sequence | sequence record 115356 | pXCX-F 5'-ACAACAGATGGCTGGCAAC-3'
ACCAACACACAGATCTCTAGAGCTCTGATCTTTTATTAGCCAGAAGTGATCTGGATCCAGGCGCCTGGTC
TAGAGCGGCCGCGATATCTGATCACACGTGTCGACTTATCACTTGTCATCGTCGTCCTTGTAGTCAGATC
CGCCACCTTTACCCAGAGACCGGGAGATGGTCTTAGTCGTAAGGTGATTGTGCAGACCCTCGTGGACCAC
TGAGCAGGCGAAAAGACTTCCTCTTTCCCAAGTGCTCTTTTGTACTCTGAGCTTGCTGTACATGAAGTAA
GAACCATCAGAGTCCAGGACTGTTGCGGTGTTCTTGTAGTTTTGCTCTGTACGCCCATTGCTGGTCCAGT
CCACAGCAATTTCGGCAGGTAAGAAGCCTGTGATCATGCAGGTCAGACTGAACTCTTTCTTAGTCATCTC
TTCTGCTGGTGGAGGCAAGACATATACCTGTGGAGCTCTTACTGGCCCTCTGGGTTTTGAGATGGTTTTC
TCGATGGGGGATGGGAGGGCTCTGTTGTTGACCTTGCATTTGAACTCCTTGCCACTCATCCAGTCCTGGT
GCTGGATGGGGAGGGCACTGACCACCCGGAGAGTACTGTTGTAATCCTCTCTATGGGTTTGTGTCTGAGC
TGTGTGTACTTCCACGTTGTTCACAAACCAGCTGATCTGGACGTCTGGGTCATCCTCGCTCACGGCCACC
ACCACACATGTGACCATGGGGCTCAGGGAGATCATGAGTACATCCTTGATCTTTGGAGG
